>Addgene plasmid #55131 | mCherry-Sequestosome1-C-18 | depositor partial sequence | sequence record 85498 | insert sequence
GTCAGATCCGCTAGCGCTACCGGTCGCCACCATGGTGAGCAAGGGCGAGGAGGATAACATGGCCATCATC
AAGGAGTTCATGCGCTTCAAGGTGCACATGGAGGGCTCCGTGAACGGCCACGAGTTCGAGATCGAGGGCG
AGGGCGAGGGCCGCCCCTACGAGGGCACCCAGACCGCCAAGCTGAAGGTGACCAAGGGTGGCCCCCTGCC
CTTCGCCTGGGACATCCTGTCCCCTCAGTTCATGTACGGCTCCAAGGCCTACGTGAAGCACCCCGCCGAC
ATCCCCGACTACTTGAAGCTGTCCTTCCCCGAGGGCTTCAAGTGGGAGCGCGTGATGAACTTCGAGGACG
GCGGCGTGGTGACCGTGACCCAGGACTCCTCCCTGCAGGACGGCGAGTTCATCTACAAGGTGAAGCTGCG
CGGCACCAACTTCCCCTCCGACGGCCCCGTAATGCAGAAGAAGACCATGGGCTGGGAGGCCTCCTCCGAG
CGGATGTACCCCGAGGACGGCGCCCTGAAGGGCGAGATCAAGCAGAGGCTGAAGCTGAAGGACGGCGGCC
ACTACGACGCTGAGGTCAAGACCACCTACAAGGCCAAGAAGCCCGTGCAGCTGCCCGGCGCCTACAACGT
CAACATCAAGTTGGACATCACCTCCCACAACGAGGACTACACCATCGTGGAACAGTACGAACGCGCCGAG
GGCCGCCACTCCACCGGCGGCATGGACGAGCTGTACAAGTCCGGACTCAGATCTCGAGAGAGCGGAGGTA
GCGCATCCGGCGGAAGCGGAGGAGCCATGTCCTACGTGAAGGATGACATCTTCCGAATCTACATTAAAGA
GAAAAAAGAGTGCCGGCGGGACCACCGCCCACCGTGTGCTCAGGAGGCGCCCCGCAACATGGTGCACCCC
AATGTGATCTGCGATGGCTGCAATGGGCCTGTGGTAGGAACCCGCTACAAGTGCAGCGTCTGCCCAGACT
ACGACTTGTGTAGCGTCTGCGAGGGAAAGGGCTTGCACCGGGGGCACACCAAGCTCGCATTCCCCAGCCC
CTTCGGGCACCTGTCTGAGGGCTTCTCGCACAGCCGCTGGCTCCGGAAGGTGAAACACGGACACTTCGGG
TGGCCAGGATGGGAAATGGGTCCACCAGGAAACTGGAGCCCACGTCCTCCTCGTGCAGGGGAGGCCCGCC
CTGGCCCCACGGCAGAATCAGCTTCTGGTCCATCGGAGGATCCGAGTGTGAATTTCCTGAAGAACGTTGG
GGAGAGTGTGGCAGCTGCCCTTAGCCCTCTGGGCATTGAAGTTGATATCGATGTGGAGCACGGAGGGAAA
AGAAGCCGCCTGACCCCCGTCTCTCCAGAGAGTTCCAGCACAGAGGAGAAGAGCAGCTCACAGCCAAGCA
GCTGCTGCTCTGATCCCAGCAAGCCGGGTGGGAATGTTGAGGGCGCCACGCAGTCTCTGGCGGAGCAGAT
GAGAAAGATCGCCTTGGAGTCCGAGGGGCGCCCTGAGGAACAGATGGAGTCGGATAACTGTTCAGGAGGA
GATGATGACTGGACCCATCTGTCTTCAAAAGAAGTGGACCCGTCTACAGGTGAACTCCAGTCCCTACAGA
TGCCAGAATCCGAAGGGCCAAGCTCTCTGGACCCCTCCCAGGAGGGACCCACAGGGCTGAAGGAAGCTGC
CTTGTACCCACATCTCCCGCCAGAGGCTGACCCGCGGCTGATTGAGTCCCTCTCCCAGATGCTGTCCATG
GGCTTCTCTGATGAAGGCGGCTGGCTCACCAGGCTCCTGCAGACCAAGAACTATGACATCGGAGCGGCTC
TGGACACCATCCAGTATTCAAAGCATCCCCCGCCGTTGTGAGAATTCTGCAGTCGACGGTACCGCGGGCC
CGGGATCCACCGGATCTAGATAACTGATCATAATCAGCCATACC
