>Addgene plasmid #55131 | mCherry-Sequestosome1-C-18 | addgene partial sequence | sequence record 109750 | mCherry-F 5'-ccccgtaatgcagaagaaga-3'
CCCCGAGGACGGCGCCCTGAAGGGCGAGATCAAGCAGAGGCTGAAGCTGAAGGACGGCGGCCACTACGAC
GCTGAGGTCAAGACCACCTACAAGGCCAAGAAGCCCGTGCAGCTGCCCGGCGCCTACAACGTCAACATCA
AGTTGGACATCACCTCCCACAACGAGGACTACACCATCGTGGAACAGTACGAACGCGCCGAGGGCCGCCA
CTCCACCGGCGGCATGGACGAGCTGTACAAGTCCGGACTCAGATCTCGAGAGAGCGGAGGTAGCGCATCC
GGCGGAAGCGGAGGAGCCATGTCCTACGTGAAGGATGACATCTTCCGAATCTACATTAAAGAGAAAAAAG
AGTGCCGGCGGGACCACCGCCCACCGTGTGCTCAGGAGGCGCCCCGCAACATGGTGCACCCCAATGTGAT
CTGCGATGGCTGCAATGGGCCTGTGGTAGGAACCCGCTACAAGTGCAGCGTCTGCCCAGACTACGACTTG
TGTAGCGTCTGCGAGGGAAAGGGCTTGCACCGGGGGCACACCAAGCTCGCATTCCCCAGCCCCTTCGGGC
ACCTGTCTGAGGGCTTCTCGCACAGCCGCTGGCTCCGGAAGGTGAAACACGGACACTTCGGGTGGCCAGG
ATGGGAAATGGGTCCACCAGGAAACTGGAGCCCACGTCCTCCTCGTGCAGGGGAGGCCCGCCCTGGCCCC
ACGGCAGAATCAGCTTCTGGTCCATCGGAGGATCCGAGTGTGAATTTCCTGAAGAACGTTGGGGAGAGTG
TGGCAGCTGC
