[The description below was written by a language model from this plasmid's Addgene catalogue record.]
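Description:
mCherry-Sequestosome1-C-18 is a mammalian expression plasmid built on the mCherry-C1 backbone (about 4.75 kb without the insert). It encodes a fusion of the red fluorescent protein mCherry to human Sequestosome 1 (SQSTM1, also known as p62). The CMV promoter drives strong constitutive transcription in transfected mammalian cells. mCherry comes from the backbone and sits at the N terminus, so the SQSTM1 sequence is joined to the C-terminal end of the fluorophore. The "C-18" in the name probably refers to this orientation and to an 18-residue linker, though the record does not say so. The SQSTM1 portion is not full length. According to the record it starts at amino acid 86 of the protein, so residues N-terminal to that point are missing, and this should be considered when interpreting how the fusion behaves. The use of an SV40pA reverse sequencing primer implies an SV40 polyadenylation signal downstream of the insert.

The plasmid is propagated at high copy in E. coli under kanamycin selection. In mammalian cells, the neomycin resistance marker allows G418 selection of stable transfectants. No feature table was supplied, so the origin of replication and other backbone elements are not specified, and the cloning method is listed as unknown.

The construct is catalogued as a fluorescent localization marker, with the category given as "membrane scaffold". The recorded excitation and emission maxima for mCherry are 587 nm and 610 nm. Its typical use is live- or fixed-cell fluorescence microscopy to visualize the distribution of the tagged SQSTM1 fragment, alone or alongside spectrally distinct probes.
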