Addgene plasmid #55131: mCherry-Sequestosome1-C-18
Purpose: Localization: Membrane Scaffold, Excitation: 587, Emission: 610
Depositing lab: Michael Davidson. Depositing organization: Florida State University, Tallahassee.
Backbone
  Vector backbone: mCherry-C1
  Backbone size w/o insert (bp): 4750
  Vector type: Mammalian Expression
  Selectable markers: Neomycin (select with G418)
Growth in bacteria
  Bacterial resistance: Kanamycin, 50 μg/mL
  Growth temperature: 37°C
  Growth strain: DH5alpha
  Copy number: High Copy
Gene/Insert
  Gene/Insert name: Sequestosome1 (alt name: NM_003900.4)
  Species: H. sapiens (human)
  Mutation: Starts at amino acid 86 of Sequestosome1
  Entrez Gene: SQSTM1 (a.k.a. A170, DMRV, EBIAP, FTDALS3, NADGP, OSIL, PDB3, ZIP3, p60, p62, p62B)
  Promoter: CMV
  Tag / fusion protein: mCherry (N terminal on backbone)
  Cloning method: Unknown
  Sequencing primers: 5′ CMV-F; 3′ SV40pA-R
Terms and licenses: Academic/Nonprofit Terms; Industry Terms: Not Available to Industry
Depositor comments: . Excitation = 587; Emission = 610
How to cite: mCherry-Sequestosome1-C-18 was a gift from Michael Davidson (Addgene plasmid # 55131 ; http://n2t.net/addgene:55131 ; RRID:Addgene_55131)
